>Addgene plasmid #193240 | Lenti-sgSpen#2/Cre | addgene full sequence | sequence record 379579 | Addgene NGS Result
GACATTGATTATTGACTAGTTATTAATAGTAATCAATTACGGGGTCATTAGTTCATAGCCCATATATGGA
GTTCCGCGTTACATAACTTACGGTAAATGGCCCGCCTGGCTGACCGCCCAACGACCCCCGCCCATTGACG
TCAATAATGACGTATGTTCCCATAGTAACGCCAATAGGGACTTTCCATTGACGTCAATGGGTGGAGTATT
TACGGTAAACTGCCCACTTGGCAGTACATCAAGTGTATCATATGCCAAGTACGCCCCCTATTGACGTCAA
TGACGGTAAATGGCCCGCCTGGCATTATGCCCAGTACATGACCTTATGGGACTTTCCTACTTGGCAGTAC
ATCTACGTATTAGTCATCGCTATTACCATGGTGATGCGGTTTTGGCAGTACATCAATGGGCGTGGATAGC
GGTTTGACTCACGGGGATTTCCAAGTCTCCACCCCATTGACGTCAATGGGAGTTTGTTTTGGCACCAAAA
TCAACGGGACTTTCCAAAATGTCGTAACAACTCCGCCCCATTGACGCAAATGGGCGGTAGGCGTGTACGG
TGGGAGGTCTATATAAGCAGCGCGTTTTGCCTGTACTGGGTCTCTCTGGTTAGACCAGATCTGAGCCTGG
GAGCTCTCTGGCTAACTAGGGAACCCACTGCTTAAGCCTCAATAAAGCTTGCCTTGAGTGCTTCAAGTAG
TGTGTGCCCGTCTGTTGTGTGACTCTGGTAACTAGAGATCCCTCAGACCCTTTTAGTCAGTGTGGAAAAT
CTCTAGCAGTGGCGCCCGAACAGGGACTTGAAAGCGAAAGGGAAACCAGAGGAGCTCTCTCGACGCAGGA
CTCGGCTTGCTGAAGCGCGCACGGCAAGAGGCGAGGGGCGGCGACTGGTGAGTACGCCAAAAATTTTGAC
TAGCGGAGGCTAGAAGGAGAGAGATGGGTGCGAGAGCGTCAGTATTAAGCGGGGGAGAATTAGATCGCGA
TGGGAAAAAATTCGGTTAAGGCCAGGGGGAAAGAAAAAATATAAATTAAAACATATAGTATGGGCAAGCA
GGGAGCTAGAACGATTCGCAGTTAATCCTGGCCTGTTAGAAACATCAGAAGGCTGTAGACAAATACTGGG
ACAGCTACAACCATCCCTTCAGACAGGATCAGAAGAACTTAGATCATTATATAATACAGTAGCAACCCTC
TATTGTGTGCATCAAAGGATAGAGATAAAAGACACCAAGGAAGCTTTAGACAAGATAGAGGAAGAGCAAA
ACAAAAGTAAGACCACCGCACAGCAAGCGGCCGGCCGCTGATCTTCAGACCTGGAGGAGGAGATATGAGG
GACAATTGGAGAAGTGAATTATATAAATATAAAGTAGTAAAAATTGAACCATTAGGAGTAGCACCCACCA
AGGCAAAGAGAAGAGTGGTGCAGAGAGAAAAAAGAGCAGTGGGAATAGGAGCTTTGTTCCTTGGGTTCTT
GGGAGCAGCAGGAAGCACTATGGGCGCAGCGTCAATGACGCTGACGGTACAGGCCAGACAATTATTGTCT
GGTATAGTGCAGCAGCAGAACAATTTGCTGAGGGCTATTGAGGCGCAACAGCATCTGTTGCAACTCACAG
TCTGGGGCATCAAGCAGCTCCAGGCAAGAATCCTGGCTGTGGAAAGATACCTAAAGGATCAACAGCTCCT
GGGGATTTGGGGTTGCTCTGGAAAACTCATTTGCACCACTGCTGTGCCTTGGAATGCTAGTTGGAGTAAT
AAATCTCTGGAACAGATTTGGAATCACACGACCTGGATGGAGTGGGACAGAGAAATTAACAATTACACAA
GCTTAATACACTCCTTAATTGAAGAATCGCAAAACCAGCAAGAAAAGAATGAACAAGAATTATTGGAATT
AGATAAATGGGCAAGTTTGTGGAATTGGTTTAACATAACAAATTGGCTGTGGTATATAAAATTATTCATA
ATGATAGTAGGAGGCTTGGTAGGTTTAAGAATAGTTTTTGCTGTACTTTCTATAGTGAATAGAGTTAGGC
AGGGATATTCACCATTATCGTTTCAGACCCACCTCCCAACCCCGAGGGGACCCGACAGGCCCGAAGGAAT
AGAAGAAGAAGGTGGAGAGAGAGACAGAGACAGATCCATTCGATTAGTGAACGGATCGGCACTGCGTGCG
CCAATTCTGCAGACAAATGGCAGTATTCATCCACAATTTTAAAAGAAAAGGGGGGATTGGGGGGTACAGT
GCAGGGGAAAGAATAGTAGACATAATAGCAACAGACATACAAACTAAAGAATTACAAAAACAAATTACAA
AAATTCAAAATTTTCGGGTTTATTACAGGGACAGCAGAGATCCAGTTTGGTTAGTACCGGGCCCGCTCTA
GCCCTGCAGGAACTGTTTAAACTGTGAGGGCCTATTTCCCATGATTCCTTCATATTTGCATATACGATAC
AAGGCTGTTAGAGAGATAATTGGAATTAATTTGACTGTAAACACAAAGATATTAGTACAAAATACGTGAC
GTAGAAAGTAATAATTTCTTGGGTAGTTTGCAGTTTTAAAATTATGTTTTAAAATGGACTATCATATGCT
TACCGTAACTTGAAAGTATTTCGATTTCTTGGCTTTATATATCTTGTGGAAAGGACCAAACACCGAAGTT
CACGCCAGATCAGCGGTTTAAGAGCTATGCTGGAAACAGCATAGCAAGTTTAAATAAGGCTAGTCCGTTA
TCAACTTGAAAAAGTGGCACCGAGTCGGTGCTTTTTTGTTTGGCGCGCCTATGGCTTAATTAACATGGCG
GCCGCATTCTACCGGGTAGGGGAGGCGCTTTTCCCAAGGCAGTCTGGAGCATGCGCTTTAGCAGCCCCGC
TGGGCACTTGGCGCTACACAAGTGGCCTCTGGCCTCGCACACATTCCACATCCACCGGTAGGCGCCAACC
GGCTCCGTTCTTTGGTGGCCCCTTCGCGCCACCTTCTACTCCTCCCCTAGTCAGGAAGTTCCCCCCCGCC
CCGCAGCTCGCGTCGTGCAGGACGTGACAAATGGAAGTAGCACGTCTCACTAGTCTCGTGCAGATGGACA
GCACCGCTGAGCAATGGAAGCGGGTAGGCCTTTGGGGCAGCGGCCAATAGCAGCTTTGCTCCTTCGCTTT
CTGGGCTCAGAGGCTGGGAAGGGGTGGGTCCGGGGGCGGGCTCAGGGGCGGGCTCAGGGGCGGGGCGGGC
GCCCGAAGGTCCTCCGGAGGCCCGGCATTCTGCACGCTTCAAAAGCGCACGTCTGCCGCGCTGTTCTCCT
CTTCCTCATCTCCGGGACCCGGGATGCCCAAGAAGAAGAGGAAGGTGTCCAATTTACTGACCGTACACCA
AAATTTGCCTGCATTACCGGTCGATGCAACGAGTGATGAGGTTCGCAAGAACCTGATGGACATGTTCAGG
GATCGCCAGGCGTTTTCTGAGCATACCTGGAAAATGCTTCTGTCCGTTTGCCGGTCGTGGGCGGCATGGT
GCAAGTTGAATAACCGGAAATGGTTTCCCGCAGAACCTGAAGATGTTCGCGATTATCTTCTATATCTTCA
GGCGCGCGGTCTGGCAGTAAAAACTATCCAGCAACATTTGGGCCAGCTAAACATGCTTCATCGTCGGTCC
GGGCTGCCACGACCAAGTGACAGCAATGCTGTTTCACTGGTTATGCGGCGGATCCGAAAAGAAAACGTTG
ATGCCGGTGAACGTGCAAAACAGGCTCTAGCGTTCGAACGCACTGATTTCGACCAGGTTCGTTCACTCAT
GGAAAATAGCGATCGCTGCCAGGATATACGTAATCTGGCATTTCTGGGGATTGCTTATAACACCCTGTTA
CGTATAGCCGAAATTGCCAGGATCAGGGTTAAAGATATCTCACGTACTGACGGTGGGAGAATGTTAATCC
ATATTGGCAGAACGAAAACGCTGGTTAGCACCGCAGGTGTAGAGAAGGCACTTAGCCTGGGGGTAACTAA
ACTGGTCGAGCGATGGATTTCCGTCTCTGGTGTAGCTGATGATCCGAATAACTACCTGTTTTGCCGGGTC
AGAAAAAATGGTGTTGCCGCGCCATCTGCCACCAGCCAGCTATCAACTCGCGCCCTGGAAGGGATTTTTG
AAGCAACTCATCGATTGATTTACGGCGCTAAGGATGACTCTGGTCAGAGATACCTGGCCTGGTCTGGACA
CAGTGCCCGTGTCGGAGCCGCGCGAGATATGGCCCGCGCTGGAGTTTCAATACCGGAGATCATGCAAGCT
GGTGGCTGGACCAATGTAAATATTGTCATGAACTATATCCGTAACCTGGATAGTGAAACAGGGGCAATGG
TGCGCCTGCTGGAAGATGGCGATTAGCCATGTTTAAGGGTTCCGGTTCCACTAGGTACAATTCGATATCA
AGCTTATCGATAATCAACCTCTGGATTACAAAATTTGTGAAAGATTGACTGGTATTCTTAACTATGTTGC
TCCTTTTACGCTATGTGGATACGCTGCTTTAATGCCTTTGTATCATGCTATTGCTTCCCGTATGGCTTTC
ATTTTCTCCTCCTTGTATAAATCCTGGTTGCTGTCTCTTTATGAGGAGTTGTGGCCCGTTGTCAGGCAAC
GTGGCGTGGTGTGCACTGTGTTTGCTGACGCAACCCCCACTGGTTGGGGCATTGCCACCACCTGTCAGCT
CCTTTCCGGGACTTTCGCTTTCCCCCTCCCTATTGCCACGGCGGAACTCATCGCCGCCTGCCTTGCCCGC
TGCTGGACAGGGGCTCGGCTGTTGGGCACTGACAATTCCGTGGTGTTGTCGGGGAAATCATCGTCCTTTC
CTTGGCTGCTCGCCTGTGTTGCCACCTGGATTCTGCGCGGGACGTCCTTCTGCTACGTCCCTTCGGCCCT
CAATCCAGCGGACCTTCCTTCCCGCGGCCTGCTGCCGGCTCTGCGGCCTCTTCCGCGTCTTCGCCTTCGC
CCTCAGACGAGTCGGATCTCCCTTTGGGCCGCCTCCCCGCATCGATACCGTCGACCTCGATCGAGACCTA
GAAAAACATGGAGCAATCACAAGTAGCAATACAGCAGCTACCAATGCTGATTGTGCCTGGCTAGAAGCAC
AAGAGGAGGAGGAGGTGGGTTTTCCAGTCACACCTCAGGTACCTTTAAGACCAATGACTTACAAGGCAGC
TGTAGATCTTAGCCACTTTTTAAAAGAAAAGGGGGGACTGGAAGGGCTAATTCACTCCCAACGAAGACAA
GATATCCTTGATCTGTGGATCTACCACACACAAGGCTACTTCCCTGATTGGCAGAACTACACACCAGGGC
CAGGGATCAGATATCCACTGACCTTTGGATGGTGCTACAAGCTAGTACCAGTTGAGCAAGAGAAGGTAGA
AGAAGCCAATGAAGGAGAGAACACCCGCTTGTTACACCCTGTGAGCCTGCATGGGATGGATGACCCGGAG
AGAGAAGTATTAGAGTGGAGGTTTGACAGCCGCCTAGCATTTCATCACATGGCCCGAGAGCTGCATCCGG
ACTGTACTGGGTCTCTCTGGTTAGACCAGATCTGAGCCTGGGAGCTCTCTGGCTAACTAGGGAACCCACT
GCTTAAGCCTCAATAAAGCTTGCCTTGAGTGCTTCAAGTAGTGTGTGCCCGTCTGTTGTGTGACTCTGGT
AACTAGAGATCCCTCAGACCCTTTTAGTCAGTGTGGAAAATCTCTAGCAGCATGTGAGCAAAAGGCCAGC
AAAAGGCCAGGAACCGTAAAAAGGCCGCGTTGCTGGCGTTTTTCCATAGGCTCCGCCCCCCTGACGAGCA
TCACAAAAATCGACGCTCAAGTCAGAGGTGGCGAAACCCGACAGGACTATAAAGATACCAGGCGTTTCCC
CCTGGAAGCTCCCTCGTGCGCTCTCCTGTTCCGACCCTGCCGCTTACCGGATACCTGTCCGCCTTTCTCC
CTTCGGGAAGCGTGGCGCTTTCTCATAGCTCACGCTGTAGGTATCTCAGTTCGGTGTAGGTCGTTCGCTC
CAAGCTGGGCTGTGTGCACGAACCCCCCGTTCAGCCCGACCGCTGCGCCTTATCCGGTAACTATCGTCTT
GAGTCCAACCCGGTAAGACACGACTTATCGCCACTGGCAGCAGCCACTGGTAACAGGATTAGCAGAGCGA
GGTATGTAGGCGGTGCTACAGAGTTCTTGAAGTGGTGGCCTAACTACGGCTACACTAGAAGAACAGTATT
TGGTATCTGCGCTCTGCTGAAGCCAGTTACCTTCGGAAAAAGAGTTGGTAGCTCTTGATCCGGCAAACAA
ACCACCGCTGGTAGCGGTGGTTTTTTTGTTTGCAAGCAGCAGATTACGCGCAGAAAAAAAGGATCTCAAG
AAGATCCTTTGATCTTTTCTACGGGGTCTGACGCTCAGTGGAACGAAAACTCACGTTAAGGGATTTTGGT
CATGAGATTATCAAAAAGGATCTTCACCTAGATCCTTTTAAATTAAAAATGAAGTTTTAAATCAATCTAA
AGTATATATGAGTAAACTTGGTCTGACAGTTACCAATGCTTAATCAGTGAGGCACCTATCTCAGCGATCT
GTCTATTTCGTTCATCCATAGTTGCCTGACTCCCCGTCGTGTAGATAACTACGATACGGGAGGGCTTACC
ATCTGGCCCCAGTGCTGCAATGATACCGCGAGACCCACGCTCACCGGCTCCAGATTTATCAGCAATAAAC
CAGCCAGCCGGAAGGGCCGAGCGCAGAAGTGGTCCTGCAACTTTATCCGCCTCCATCCAGTCTATTAATT
GTTGCCGGGAAGCTAGAGTAAGTAGTTCGCCAGTTAATAGTTTGCGCAACGTTGTTGCCATTGCTACAGG
CATCGTGGTGTCACGCTCGTCGTTTGGTATGGCTTCATTCAGCTCCGGTTCCCAACGATCAAGGCGAGTT
ACATGATCCCCCATGTTGTGCAAAAAAGCGGTTAGCTCCTTCGGTCCTCCGATCGTTGTCAGAAGTAAGT
TGGCCGCAGTGTTATCACTCATGGTTATGGCAGCACTGCATAATTCTCTTACTGTCATGCCATCCGTAAG
ATGCTTTTCTGTGACTGGTGAGTACTCAACCAAGTCATTCTGAGAATAGTGTATGCGGCGACCGAGTTGC
TCTTGCCCGGCGTCAATACGGGATAATACCGCGCCACATAGCAGAACTTTAAAAGTGCTCATCATTGGAA
AACGTTCTTCGGGGCGAAAACTCTCAAGGATCTTACCGCTGTTGAGATCCAGTTCGATGTAACCCACTCG
TGCACCCAACTGATCTTCAGCATCTTTTACTTTCACCAGCGTTTCTGGGTGAGCAAAAACAGGAAGGCAA
AATGCCGCAAAAAAGGGAATAAGGGCGACACGGAAATGTTGAATACTCATACTCTTCCTTTTTCAATATT
ATTGAAGCATTTATCAGGGTTATTGTCTCATGAGCGGATACATATTTGAATGTATTTAGAAAAATAAACA
AATAGGGGTTCCGCGCACATTTCCCCGAAAAGTGCCACCTGACGTCGACGGATCGGGAGATCTCCCGATC
CCCTATGGTGCACTCTCAGTACAATCTGCTCTGATGCCGCATAGTTAAGCCAGTATCTGCTCCCTGCTTG
TGTGTTGGAGGTCGCTGAGTAGTGCGCGAGCAAAATTTAAGCTACAACAAGGCAAGGCTTGACCGACAAT
TGCATGAAGAATCTGCTTAGGGTTAGGCGTTTTGCGCTGCTTCGCGATGTACGGGCCAGATATACGCGTT
Features (pLannotate 1.2.2; 21 found; start..end, strand, type, name):
      1..380     +  enhancer       CMV enhancer: human cytomegalovirus immediate early enhancer
    381..580     +  promoter       CMV promoter: human cytomegalovirus (CMV) immediate early promoter
    598..778     +  LTR            5' LTR (truncated): truncated 5' long terminal repeat (LTR) from HIV-1
    825..950     +  misc_feature   HIV-1 Ψ: packaging signal of human immunodeficiency virus type 1
    934..1272    +  CDS            HIV-1 gag (fragment): gag protein from human immunodeficiency virus 1; gag
   1447..1680    +  misc_feature   RRE: The Rev response element (RRE) of HIV-1 allows for Rev-dependent mRNA export from the nucleus to the cytoplasm.
   2057..2157    +  CDS            Rev (fragment): human immunodeficiency virus 1 (HIV-1) Rev protein; rev; enhances nuclear export of unspliced and incompletely spliced viral mRNAs
   2207..2324    +  misc_feature   cPPT/CTS: central polypurine tract and central termination sequence of HIV-1
   2406..2646    +  promoter       U6 promoter: RNA polymerase III promoter for human U6 snRNA
   2694..2761    +  misc_RNA       tracrRNA (fragment): trans-activating CRISPR RNA for the Streptococcus pyogenes CRISPR/Cas9 system
   2814..3306    +  promoter       PGK promoter: mouse phosphoglycerate kinase 1 promoter
   3336..4366    +  CDS            Cre (fragment): site-specific recombinase Cre is a site-specific recombinase from bacteriophage P1. Recombination occurs at loxP sequences.
   4399..4422    +  misc_feature   MCS (fragment): pBluescript multiple cloning site
   4422..5010    +  misc_feature   WPRE: woodchuck hepatitis virus posttranscriptional regulatory element
   5011..5030    +  misc_feature   MCS (fragment): pBluescript multiple cloning site
   5032..5532    +  CDS            nef (fragment): NEF_HV1LA - Experimental evidence at protein level: Swiss-Prot protein existence level 1. Extracellular Nef protein targets CD4(+) T-lymphocytes for apoptosis by interacting with CXCR4 surface receptors. From Human immunodeficiency virus type 1 group M subtype B (isolate Lai) (HIV-1).
   5539..5719    +  LTR            5' LTR (truncated): truncated 5' long terminal repeat (LTR) from HIV-1
   5781..6369    -  rep_origin     ori: high-copy-number ColE1/pMB1/pBR322/pUC origin of replication
   6540..7400    -  CDS            AmpR: β-lactamase; bla; confers resistance to ampicillin, carbenicillin, and related antibiotics
   7401..7505    -  promoter       AmpR promoter: bla
   7564..7616    -  misc_feature   bom (fragment): basis of mobility region from pBR322
