[The description below was written by a language model from this plasmid's Addgene catalogue record and pLannotate feature annotations shown in this document.]
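Description:
Lenti-sgSpen#2/Cre is an HIV-1-derived lentiviral transfer plasmid built on the pLL3.3 backbone that co-delivers a CRISPR guide RNA and Cre recombinase to mammalian (mouse) cells. In bacteria it is maintained through a high-copy ColE1/pUC-type origin and selected with ampicillin via the β-lactamase gene. The viral portion begins with a CMV enhancer/promoter fused to a truncated 5' LTR, an arrangement that typically allows genomic RNA to be transcribed in packaging cells without Tat. It is followed by the Ψ packaging signal with an adjoining gag fragment, the Rev response element for nuclear export of unspliced RNA, and the cPPT/CTS, which aids nuclear import of the reverse-transcribed genome. A WPRE sits downstream of the payload to enhance transcript expression, and a nef fragment and a second truncated LTR close the provirus. The feature table does not say whether the 3' LTR carries a self-inactivating deletion.

The payload consists of two independent expression units. A human U6 RNA polymerase III promoter drives a 20-nt spacer targeting the mouse Spen gene (also known as Mint), joined to the Streptococcus pyogenes Cas9 guide scaffold, annotated here as a tracrRNA fragment. Immediately downstream, the mouse PGK promoter drives Cre recombinase. The vector encodes no Cas9, so editing requires that nuclease to be supplied by the recipient cells or animal. The design fits systems in which Cre recombines loxP-flanked alleles in the same cells that receive the guide, although the record does not specify which alleles. The associated publication describes a multiplexed in vivo approach to identifying driver genes in small cell lung cancer, which indicates that this plasmid is one member of a guide set used to test Spen loss in mouse tumour models.
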