Addgene plasmid #193240: Lenti-sgSpen#2/Cre
Purpose: Lentiviral vector expressing Cre recombinase (driven by mPGK promoter) and an sgRNA against the mouse Spen gene
Depositing lab: Julien Sage. Depositing organization: Stanford University. Publication: A multiplexed in vivo approach to identify driver genes in small cell lung cancer. Lee MC, Cai H, Murray CW, Li C, Shue YT, Andrejka L, He AL, Holzem AME, Drainas AP, Ko JH, Coles GL, Kong C, Zhu S, Zhu C, Wang J, van de Rijn M, Petrov DA, Winslow MM, Sage J. Cell Rep. 2023 Jan 13;42(1):111990. doi: 10.1016/j.celrep.2023.111990. PubMed 36640300.
Backbone
  Vector backbone: pLL3.3
  Vector type: Mammalian Expression, Lentiviral, CRISPR
Growth in bacteria
  Bacterial resistance: Ampicillin, 100 μg/mL
  Growth temperature: 37°C
  Growth strain: NEB Stable
  Copy number: High Copy
Gene/Insert
  Gene/Insert name: sgSpen#2
  gRNA/shRNA sequence: AAGTTCACGCCAGATCAGCG
  Species: M. musculus (mouse)
  Insert size (bp): 20
  Entrez Gene: Spen (a.k.a. Mint, mKIAA0929)
  Promoter: U6
  Cloning method: Restriction Enzyme; 5′ cloning site Unknown (unknown if destroyed); 3′ cloning site Unknown (unknown if destroyed)
Terms and licenses: Academic/Nonprofit Terms; Industry Terms: Not Available to Industry
Depositor comments: Please visit https://www.biorxiv.org/content/10.1101/2022.03.28.485708v1 for bioRxiv preprint.
How to cite: Lenti-sgSpen#2/Cre was a gift from Julien Sage (Addgene plasmid # 193240 ; http://n2t.net/addgene:193240 ; RRID:Addgene_193240)
